>Addgene plasmid #186292 | PET28a-cpLumiLuc-Rapamycin sensor | addgene full sequence | sequence record 370456 | Addgene NGS Result
TGGCGAATGGG
[124 nt withheld, positions 12-135]
C
[91 nt withheld, positions 137-227]
A
[49 nt withheld, positions 229-277]
CCTTTGACGTTGGAGTCCACGTTCTTT
[37 nt withheld, positions 305-341]
ACCCTATCTCGGTCTATTCTTTTGATTTATAAGGGATTTTGCCGATTTCGGCCTATTGGTTAAAAAATGA
GCTGATTTAACAAAAATTTAACGCGAATTTTAACAAAATATTAACGCTTACAATTTAGGTGGCACTTTTC
GGGGAAATGTGCGCGGAACCCCTATTTGTTTATTTTTCTAAATACATTCAAATATGTATCCGCTCATGAA
TTAATTCTTAGAAAAACTCATCGAGCATCAAATGAAACTGCAATTTATTCATATCAGGATTATCAATACC
ATATTTTTGAAAAAGCCGTTTCTGTAATGAAGGAGAAAACTCACCGAGGCAGTTCCATAGGATGGCAAGA
TCCTGGTATCGGTCTGCGATTCCGACTCGTCCAACATCAATACAACCTATTAATTTCCCCTCGTCAAAAA
TAAGGTTATCAAGTGAGAAATCACCATGAGTGACGACTGAATCCGGTGAGAATGGCAAAAGTTTATGCAT
TTCTTTCCAGACTTGTTCAACAGGCCAGCCATTACGCTCGTCATCAAAATCACTCGCATCAACCAAACCG
TTATTCATTCGTGATTGCGCCTGAGCGAGACGAAATACGCGATCGCTGTTAAAAGGACAATTACAAACAG
GAATCGAATGCAACCGGCGCAGGAACACTGCCAGCGCATCAACAATATTTTCACCTGAATCAGGATATTC
TTCTAATACCTGGAATGCTGTTTTCCCGGGGATCGCAGTGGTGAGTAACCATGCATCATCAGGAGTACGG
ATAAAATGCTTGATGGTCGGAAGAGGCATAAATTCCGTCAGCCAGTTTAGTCTGACCATCTCATCTGTAA
CATCATTGGCAACGCTACCTTTGCCATGTTTCAGAAACAACTCTGGCGCATCGGGCTTCCCATACAATCG
ATAGATTGTCGCACCTGATTGCCCGACATTATCGCGAGCCCATTTATACCCATATAAATCAGCATCCATG
TTGGAATTTAATCGCGGCCTAGAGCAAGACGTTTCCCGTTGAATATGGCTCATAACACCCCTTGTATTAC
TGTTTATGTAAGCAGACAGTTTTATTGTTCATGACCAAAATCCCTTAACGTGAGTTTTCGTTCCACTGAG
CGTCAGACCCCGTAGAAAAGATCAAAGGATCTTCTTGAGATCCTTTTTTTCTGCGCGTAATCTGCTGCTT
GCAAACAAAAAAACCACCGCTACCAGCGGTGGTTTGTTTGCCGGATCAAGAGCTACCAACTCTTTTTCCG
AAGGTAACTGGCTTCAGCAGAGCGCAGATACCAAATACTGTCCTTCTAGTGTAGCCGTAGTTAGGCCACC
ACTTCAAGAACTCTGTAGCACCGCCTACATACCTCGCTCTGCTAATCCTGTTACCAGTGGCTGCTGCCAG
TGGCGATAAGTCGTGTCTTACCGGGTTGGACTCAAGACGATAGTTACCGGATAAGGCGCAGCGGTCGGGC
TGAACGGGGGGTTCGTGCACACAGCCCAGCTTGGAGCGAACGACCTACACCGAACTGAGATACCTACAGC
GTGAGCTATGAGAAAGCGCCACGCTTCCCGAAGGGAGAAAGGCGGACAGGTATCCGGTAAGCGGCAGGGT
CGGAACAGGAGAGCGCACGAGGGAGCTTCCAGGGGGAAACGCCTGGTATCTTTATAGTCCTGTCGGGTTT
CGCCACCTCTGACTTGAGCGTCGATTTTTGTGATGCTCGTCAGGGGGGCGGAGCCTATGGAAAAACGCCA
GCAACGCGGCCTTTTTACGGTTCCTGGCCTTTTGCTGGCCTTTTGCTCACATGTTCTTTCCTGCGTTATC
CCCTGATTCTGTGGATAACCGTATTACCGCCTTTGAGTGAGCTGATACCGCTCGCCGCAGCCGAACGACC
GAGCGCAGCGAGTCAGTGAGCGAGGAAGCGGAAGAGCGCCTGATGCGGTATTTTCTCCTTACGCATCTGT
GCGGTATTTCACACCGCAATGGTGCACTCTCAGTACAATCTGCTCTGATGCCGCATAGTTAAGCCAGTAT
ACACTCCGCTATCGCTACGTGACTGGGTCATGGCTGCGCCCCGACACCCGCCAACACCCGCTGACGCGCC
CTGACGGGCTTGTCTGCTCCCGGCATCCGCTTACAGACAAGCTGTGACCGTCTCCGGGAGCTGCATGTGT
CAGAGGTTTTCACCGTCATCACCGAAACGCGCGAGGCAGCTGCGGTAAAGCTCATCAGCGTGGTCGTGAA
GCGATTCACAGATGTCTGCCTGTTCATCCGCGTCCAGCTCGTTGAGTTTCTCCAGAAGCGTTAATGTCTG
GCTTCTGATAAAGCGGGCCATGTTAAGGGCGGTTTTTTCCTGTTTGGTCACTGATGCCTCCGTGTAAGGG
GGATTTCTGTTCATGGGGGTAATGATACCGATGAAACGAGAGAGGATGCTCACGATACGGGTTACTGATG
ATGAACATGCCCGGTTACTGGAACGTTGTGAGGGTAAACAACTGGCGGTATGGATGCGGCGGGACCAGAG
AAAAATCACTCAGGGTCAATGCCAGCGCTTCGTTAATACAGATGTAGGTGTTCCACAGGGTAGCCAGCAG
CATCCTGCGATGCAGATCCGGAACATAATGGTGCAGGGCGCTGACTTCCGCGTTTCCAGACTTTACGAAA
CACGGAAACCGAAGACCATTCATGTTGTTGCTCAGGTCGCAGACGTTTTGCAGCAGCAGTCGCTTCACGT
TCGCTCGCGTATCGGTGATTCATTCTGCTAACCAGTAAGGCAACCCCGCCAGCCTAGCCGGGTCCTCAAC
GACAGGAGCACGATCATGCGCACCCGTGGGGCCGCCATGCCGGCGATAATGGCCTGCTTCTCGCCGAAAC
GTTTGGTGGCGGGACCAGTGACGAAGGCTTGAGCGAGGGCGTGCAAGATTCCGAATACCGCAAGCGACAG
GCCGATCATCGTCGCGCTCCAGCGAAAGCGGTCCTCGCCGAAAATGACCCAGAGCGCTGCCGGCACCTGT
CCTACGAGTTGCATGATAAAGAAGACAGTCATAAGTGCGGCGACGATAGTCATGCCCCGCGCCCACCGGA
AGGAGCTGACTGGGTTGAAGGCTCTCAAGGGCATCGGTCGAGATCCCGGTGCCTAATGAGTGAGCTAACT
TACATTAATTGCGTTGCGCTCACTGCCCGCTTTCCAGTCGGGAAACCTGTCGTGCCAGCTGCATTAATGA
ATCGGCCAACGCGCGGGGAGAGGCGGTTTGCGTATTGGGCGCCAGGGTGGTTTTTCTTTTCACCAGTGAG
ACGGGCAACAGCTGATTGCCCTTCACCGCCTGGCCCTGAGAGAGTTGCAGCAAGCGGTCCACGCTGGTTT
GCCCCAGCAGGCGAAAATCCTGTTTGATGGTGGTTAACGGCGGGATATAACATGAGCTGTCTTCGGTATC
GTCGTATCCCACTACCGAGATATCCGCACCAACGCGCAGCCCGGACTCGGTAATGGCGCGCATTGCGCCC
AGCGCCATCTGATCGTTGGCAACCAGCATCGCAGTGGGAACGATGCCCTCATTCAGCATTTGCATGGTTT
GTTGAAAACCGGACATGGCACTCCAGTCGCCTTCCCGTTCCGCTATCGGCTGAATTTGATTGCGAGTGAG
ATATTTATGCCAGCCAGCCAGACGCAGACGCGCCGAGACAGAACTTAATGGGCCCGCTAACAGCGCGATT
TGCTGGTGACCCAATGCGACCAGATGCTCCACGCCCAGTCGCGTACCGTCTTCATGGGAGAAAATAATAC
TGTTGATGGGTGTCTGGTCAGAGACATCAAGAAATAACGCCGGAACATTAGTGCAGGCAGCTTCCACAGC
AATGGCATCCTGGTCATCCAGCGGATAGTTAATGATCAGCCCACTGACGCGTTGCGCGAGAAGATTGTGC
ACCGCCGCTTTACAGGCTTCGACGCCGCTTCGTTCTACCATCGACACCACCACGCTGGCACCCAGTTGAT
CGGCGCGAGATTTAATCGCCGCGACAATTTGCGACGGCGCGTGCAGGGCCAGACTGGAGGTGGCAACGCC
AATCAGCAACGACTGTTTGCCCGCCAGTTGTTGTGCCACGCGGTTGGGAATGTAATTCAGCTCCGCCATC
GCCGCTTCCACTTTTTCCCGCGTTTTCGCAGAAACGTGGCTGGCCTGGTTCACCACGCGGGAAACGGTCT
GATAAGAGACACCGGCATACTCTGCGACATCGTATAACGTTACTGGTTTCACATTCACCACCCTGAATTG
ACTCTCTTCCGGGCGCTATCATGCCATACCGCGAAAGGTTTTGCGCCATTCGATGGTGTCCGGGATCTCG
ACGCTCTCCCTTATGCGACTCCTGCATTAGGAAGCAGCCCAGTAGTAGGTTGAGGCCGTTGAGCACCGCC
GCCGCAAGGAATGGTGCATGCAAGGAGATGGCGCCCAACAGTCCCCCGGCCACGGGGCCTGCCACCATAC
CCACGCCGAAACAAGCGCTCATGAGCCCGAAGTGGCGAGCCCGATCTTCCCCATCGGTGATGTCGGCGAT
ATAGGCGCCAGCAACCGCACCTGTGGCGCCGGTGATGCCGGCCACGATGCGTCCGGCGTAGAGGATCGAG
ATCTCGATCCCGCGAAATTAATACGACTCACTATAGGGGAATTGTGAGCGGATAACAATTCCCCTCTAGA
AATAATTTTGTTTAACTTTAAGAAGGAGATATACCATGGATCACCACCATCACCATCATGGAGTACAAGT
AGAGACTATTTCACCAGGGGACGGGCGCACCTTTCCAAAACGGGGGCAAACTTGTGTGGTCCATTACACT
GGTATGTTAGAGGACGGTAAGAAGTTCGATTCCAGCAGAGATCGCAATAAACCGTTCAAGTTCATGTTGG
GAAAGCAAGAAGTGATCCGGGGTTGGGAGGAAGGTGTCGCACAGATGTCCGTAGGCCAACGGGCCAAATT
GACTATTTCCCCGGACTATGCTTACGGCGCTACGGGGCACCCCGGTATTATACCGCCTCATGCGACCCTT
GTTTTTGATGTTGAGCTTTTAAAACTGGAAGGGGGGAGCGGAGGATCAGGGGGGGTCACGGGATGGCGTC
TGCATGAGCGTATCCTTGCAGGTGGTTCAGGATCCGGGAGTGGTTCGGGTGGGTCCGGATCCGGTGGGTC
GGACAATATGGTGTTTACCTTAGGTGACTTTGTAGGTGATTGGAGACAAACCGCAGGATACAACCAAGCG
CAAGTCTTGGAGCAAGGGGGATTAACCAGCCTTTTTCAGAATCTTGGAGTTTCGGTGACCCCCATACAGC
GGATCGTTCTGAGTGGAGAGAATGGCCTTAAGATAGACATCCACGTCATCATACCCTACGAGGGCCTGTC
ATGTGACCAGATGGCGCAGATAGAGAAGATATTTAAAGTCGTCTATCCAGTCGACGATCACCACTTTAAG
GCAATCTTACATTATGGGACCCTGGTGATCGACGGGGTTACCCCGAACATGATAGACTACTTTGGCCAAC
CCTACGAGGGTATAGCAAAATTTGACGGTAAGAAAATTACCGTTACTGGGACTCTTTGGAACGGGAACAC
CATCATCGATGAGCGTTTAATTAACCCCGACGGATCTTTATTGTTTAGAGTTACAATTAACGGCAGCGGG
TCAGGCAGCGGAGGCTTATGGCATGAGATGTGGCACGAAGGTCTGGAGGAAGCTTCGCGCTTATACTTCG
GTGAACGCAACGTAAAAGGGATGTTCGAAGTACTTGAGCCGCTTCACGCCATGATGGAGCGCGGACCTCA
AACGTTGAAAGAGACTAGTTTCAATCAAGCGTACGGCAGAGACCTTATGGAAGCGCAGGAATGGTGTCGG
AAGTACATGAAATCGGGGAATGTGAAAGACCTTACGCAAGCGTGGGACCTGTACTATCACGTTTTTCGCC
GTATCTCGGGAGGAATGGTCAGCAAAGGAGAAGCTGTGATCAAAGAGTTTATGCGTTTTAAGGTGCACAT
GGAAGGTTCGATGAATGGTCATGAGTTTGAAATAGAGGGGGAAGGCGAGGGGCGGCCGTATGAGGGGACA
CAGACGGCTAAGCTGAAGGTTACTAAGGGAGGCCCTTTACCATTCTCCTGGGATATCCTTAGCCCACAGT
TCATGTATGGTAGTAGAGCATTCATAAAACACCCCGCTGATATTCCGGACTATTACAAACAGTCCTTCCC
GGAAGGTTTCAAATGGGAACGCGTGATGAACTTTGAGGACGGAGGCGCGGTCACGGTGACCCAAGACACT
TCATTGGAGGACGGCACTCTTATTTATAAAGTTAAGTTACGTGGGACTAACTTCCCTCCTGATGGCCCAG
TGATGCAAAAGAAAACAATGGGATGGGAAGCCTCAACAGAACGTCTGTACCCCGAGGACGGCGTACTTAA
GGGAGACATTAAGATGGCCCTTCGCCTGAAAGACGGGGGCCGGTATCTTGCTGACTTCAAGACCACTTAC
AAGGCGAAGAAGCCTGTCCAGATGCCAGGCGCTTATAACGTGGATCGTAAGTTGGACATTACCAGTCATA
ACGAAGACTATACGGTGGTAGAACAATACGAGCGGTCTGAGGGACGCCATTCGACCGGTTAAGCTTGCGG
CCGCACTCGAGCACCACCACCACCACCACTGAGATCCGGCTGCTAACAAAGCCCGAAAGGAAGCTGAGTT
GGCTGCTGCCACCGCTGAGCAATAACTAGCATAACCCCTTGGGGCCTCTAAACGGGTCTTGAGGGGTTTT
TTGCTGAAAGGAGGAACTATATCCGGAT
Features (pLannotate 1.2.2; 22 found; start..end, strand, type, name):
     12..440     +  rep_origin     f1 ori (sequence partly withheld): f1 bacteriophage origin of replication; arrow indicates direction of (+) strand synthesis
    493..550     +  promoter       AmpR promoter (fragment): bla
    559..1374    -  CDS            KanR: aminoglycoside phosphotransferase; aph(3')-Ia; confers resistance to kanamycin in bacteria or G418 (Geneticin®) in eukaryotes
   1496..2084    +  rep_origin     ori: high-copy-number ColE1/pMB1/pBR322/pUC origin of replication
   2270..2409    -  misc_feature   bom: basis of mobility region from pBR322
   2511..2702    -  CDS            rop: Rop protein, which maintains plasmids at low copy number; rop
   2719..3099    +  CDS            YPB1_ECOLX: Protein predicted: Swiss-Prot protein existence level 4. From Escherichia coli.
   3171..3462    -  CDS            TcR (fragment): tetracycline efflux protein; tet; confers resistance to tetracycline
   3477..3498    -  protein_bind   CAP binding site: CAP binding activates transcription in the presence of cAMP. E. coli catabolite activator protein
   3511..4593    -  CDS            lacI: lac repressor; lacI; The lac repressor binds to the lac operator to inhibit transcription in E. coli. This inhibition can be relieved by adding lactose or isopropyl-β-D-thiogalactopyranoside (IPTG).
   4594..4671    -  promoter       lacI promoter: lacI
   4679..4958    -  CDS            TcR (fragment): tetracycline efflux protein; tet; confers resistance to tetracycline
   4980..4998    +  promoter       T7 promoter: promoter for bacteriophage T7 RNA polymerase
   4999..5023    +  protein_bind   lac operator: The lac repressor binds to the lac operator to inhibit transcription in E. coli. This inhibition can be relieved by adding lactose or isopropyl-β-D-thiogalactopyranoside (IPTG). lac repressor encoded by lacI
   5038..5060    +  RBS            RBS: efficient ribosome binding site from bacteriophage T7 gene 10 (Olins and Rangwala, 1989)
   5091..5411    +  CDS            FKBP1A: FKB1A_HUMAN - Also known as FKBP1, FKBP12. Experimental evidence at protein level: Swiss-Prot protein existence level 1. Keeps in an inactive conformation TGFBR1, the TGF-beta type I serine/threonine kinase receptor, preventing TGF-beta receptor activation in absence of ligand. Recruits SMAD7 to ACVR1B which prevents the association of SMAD2 and SMAD3 with the activin receptor complex, thereby blocking the activin signal. May modulate the RYR1 calcium channel activity. PPIases accelerate the folding of proteins. It catalyzes the cis-trans isomerization of proline imidic peptide bonds in oligop
   5526..6005    +  CDS            LUCI_OPLGR (fragment): Experimental evidence at protein level: Swiss-Prot protein existence level 1. Catalytic subunit of oplophorus-luciferin 2-monooxygenase. Oxidoreductase that converts coelenterazine (the oplophorus luciferin) to coelenteramide under emission of blue light with a maximum at 454 nm. Is also active with bisdeoxycoelenterazine. From Oplophorus gracilirostris (Luminous shrimp).
   5982..6299    +  CDS            MTOR (fragment): MTOR_HUMAN - Also known as FRAP, FRAP1, FRAP2, RAFT1, RAPT1. Experimental evidence at protein level: Swiss-Prot protein existence level 1. Serine/threonine protein kinase which is a central regulator of cellular metabolism, growth and survival in response to hormones, growth factors, nutrients, energy and stress signals (PubMed:12087098, PubMed:12150925, PubMed:12150926, PubMed:12231510, PubMed:12718876, PubMed:14651849, PubMed:15268862, PubMed:15467718, PubMed:15545625, PubMed:15718470, PubMed:18497260, PubMed:18762023, PubMed:18925875, PubMed:20516213, PubMed:20537536, PubMed:21659604, PubMe
   6306..6980    +  CDS            mScarlet-I: mScarlet-I is a basic (constitutively fluorescent) red fluorescent protein published in 2016, derived from synthetic construct. It is reported to be a rapidly-maturing monomer with moderate acid sensitivity.
   7003..7020    +  CDS            9xHis (fragment): 9xHis affinity tag
   7030..7079    +  CDS            SET1 (fragment): solubility-enhancement tag derived from T7 phage gene 10B
   7087..7134    +  terminator     T7 terminator: transcription terminator for bacteriophage T7 RNA polymerase
