[The description below was written by a language model from this plasmid's Addgene catalogue record and pLannotate feature annotations shown in this document.]
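Description:
PET28a-cpLumiLuc-Rapamycin sensor is a bacterial expression plasmid of about 7.2 kb, built on the pET28a backbone to produce a synthetic, luminescent rapamycin biosensor protein in E. coli. It is selected with kanamycin through the aph(3')-Ia (KanR) gene. It replicates from a ColE1/pBR322-type origin accompanied by the bom site and the rop gene, which fits the low copy number given in the record. An f1 origin is also present. The short TcR and AmpR-promoter fragments in the annotation appear to be remnants of the backbone rather than working markers.

The roughly 1.9 kb insert was cloned between NcoI and HindIII. It sits downstream of a T7 promoter with an adjacent lac operator and the T7 gene 10 ribosome binding site, and is followed by the T7 terminator. The plasmid-borne lacI gene keeps expression repressed until IPTG is added, and transcription requires a host that supplies T7 RNA polymerase.

The annotated reading frame runs in this order: human FKBP12 (FKBP1A), a fragment of the Oplophorus luciferase catalytic subunit (the NanoLuc-family enzyme, named here as the circularly permuted cpLumiLuc), a fragment of human mTOR that presumably corresponds to the rapamycin-binding FRB region, and the red fluorescent protein mScarlet-I. Rapamycin bridges FKBP12 and FRB, so ligand binding should pull together the two domains flanking the luciferase and change its light output allosterically. mScarlet-I may serve as a resonance energy transfer acceptor or as a reference signal, but the record does not state its role.

The catalogue lists an N-terminal His tag, whereas the feature table annotates a His tag only at the C-terminal end of the fusion. This tag would allow affinity purification of the sensor for in vitro rapamycin detection.
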