Addgene plasmid #186292: PET28a-cpLumiLuc-Rapamycin sensor
Purpose: Expression Rapamycin sensor in e coli
Depositing lab: Kirill Alexandrov. Depositing organization: Queensland University of Technology. Publication: Engineering and exploiting synthetic allostery of NanoLuc luciferase. Guo Z, Parakra RD, Xiong Y, Johnston WA, Walden P, Edwardraja S, Moradi SV, Ungerer JPJ, Ai HW, Phillips JJ, Alexandrov K. Nat Commun. 2022 Feb 10;13(1):789. doi: 10.1038/s41467-022-28425-2. PubMed 35145068.
Backbone
  Vector backbone: PET28a
  Backbone size w/o insert (bp): 5500
  Total vector size (bp): 7163
  Vector type: Bacterial Expression
Growth in bacteria
  Bacterial resistance: Kanamycin, 50 μg/mL
  Growth temperature: 37°C
  Growth strain: DH5alpha
  Copy number: Low Copy
Gene/Insert
  Gene/Insert name: cpLumiLuc-Rapamycin sensor
  Species: Synthetic
  Insert size (bp): 1923
  Tag / fusion protein: HisTag (N terminal on backbone)
  Cloning method: Restriction Enzyme; 5′ cloning site NcoI (not destroyed); 3′ cloning site HindIII (not destroyed)
  Sequencing primers: 5′ GCGCCGGTGATGCCGGCCACGATGCGTCCGGCGTAG
Terms and licenses: Academic/Nonprofit Terms; Industry Terms: Not Available to Industry
How to cite: PET28a-cpLumiLuc-Rapamycin sensor was a gift from Kirill Alexandrov (Addgene plasmid # 186292 ; http://n2t.net/addgene:186292 ; RRID:Addgene_186292)
